Addgene plasmid #106464: pKP113 (pRS406-PRC1p-PRC1-GFP-ADH1t)
Purpose: Expresses Prc1 with a C-terminal GFP tag in yeast cells
Depositing lab: Daniel Klionsky. Depositing organization: University of Michigan. Publication: A newly characterized vacuolar serine carboxypeptidase, Atg42/Ybr139w, is required for normal vacuole function and the terminal steps of autophagy in the yeast Saccharomyces cerevisiae. Parzych KR, Ariosa A, Mari M, Klionsky DJ. Mol Biol Cell. 2018 May 1;29(9):1089-1099. doi: 10.1091/mbc.E17-08-0516. Epub 2018 Mar 22. PubMed 29514932.
Backbone
  Vector backbone: pKP112
  Total vector size (bp): 7678
  Vector type: Bacterial Expression, Yeast Expression
  Selectable markers: URA3
Growth in bacteria
  Bacterial resistance: Ampicillin, 100 μg/mL
  Growth temperature: 37°C
  Growth strain: DH5alpha
  Copy number: Unknown
Gene/Insert
  Gene/Insert name: PRC1 (alt names: CPY; Carboxypeptidase Y; Proteinase C)
  Species: S. cerevisiae (budding yeast)
  Insert size (bp): 1596
  Promoter: PRC1
  Tag / fusion protein: GFP (C terminal on backbone)
  Cloning method: Restriction Enzyme; 5′ cloning site SacI (unknown if destroyed); 3′ cloning site None (unknown if destroyed)
  Sequencing primers: 5′ M13 REV
Terms and licenses: Academic/Nonprofit Terms; Industry Terms: Not Available to Industry
How to cite: pKP113 (pRS406-PRC1p-PRC1-GFP-ADH1t) was a gift from Daniel Klionsky (Addgene plasmid # 106464 ; http://n2t.net/addgene:106464 ; RRID:Addgene_106464)
