[The description below was written by a language model from this plasmid's Addgene catalogue record and pLannotate feature annotations shown in this document.]
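Description:
pKP113 (pRS406-PRC1p-PRC1-GFP-ADH1t) is a yeast expression plasmid of about 7.7 kb, built on the pRS406-derived backbone pKP112, that produces the Saccharomyces cerevisiae vacuolar protease carboxypeptidase Y (Prc1/CPY) fused at its C terminus to GFP. In E. coli it is maintained through a high-copy ColE1/pUC-type origin and selected with ampicillin via the β-lactamase gene. An f1 origin and pBluescript-type remnants (lac promoter/operator, lacZα fragment, flanking T3 and T7 promoters, partial multiple cloning site) are also carried over from the backbone. In yeast the selectable marker is URA3 with its own promoter, which complements uracil auxotrophy and can be counterselected with 5-FOA. Neither feature table annotates a yeast replication origin or centromere. This is consistent with the pRS406 family being integrating vectors that are normally targeted into the genome rather than maintained episomally.

The payload is the 1,596 bp PRC1 open reading frame followed, after a short linker, by the GFP coding sequence and the ADH1 transcription terminator. The catalogue gives the promoter as the native PRC1 promoter. It is not annotated as a feature, but an unannotated stretch of several hundred base pairs lies directly upstream of the PRC1 coding sequence, where it would be expected. The short "copia promoter" fragment called near the T3 promoter is probably a spurious match. The depositor sequence and the sequencing-derived record differ by only 11 nt in length and show the same features in the same order. The construct is used to express Prc1-GFP under its own regulatory sequence in yeast cells, and it was deposited with a study of vacuolar carboxypeptidases, vacuole function and the terminal steps of autophagy.
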