Features (pLannotate 1.2.2; 21 found; start..end, strand, type, name):
     96..200     +  promoter       AmpR promoter: bla
    201..1061    +  CDS            AmpR: β-lactamase; bla; confers resistance to ampicillin, carbenicillin, and related antibiotics
   1232..1820    +  rep_origin     ori: high-copy-number ColE1/pMB1/pBR322/pUC origin of replication
   2003..2095    +  CDS            lacI (fragment): lac repressor; lacI; The lac repressor binds to the lac operator to inhibit transcription in E. coli. This inhibition can be relieved by adding lactose or isopropyl-β-D-thiogalactopyranoside (IPTG).
   2108..2129    +  protein_bind   CAP binding site: CAP binding activates transcription in the presence of cAMP. E. coli catabolite activator protein
   2144..2174    +  promoter       lac promoter: promoter for the E. coli lac operon
   2182..2198    +  protein_bind   lac operator: The lac repressor binds to the lac operator to inhibit transcription in E. coli. This inhibition can be relieved by adding lactose or isopropyl-β-D-thiogalactopyranoside (IPTG). lac repressor encoded by lacI
   2243..2261    +  promoter       T3 promoter: promoter for bacteriophage T3 RNA polymerase
   2310..2333    -  promoter       copia promoter (fragment): strong promoter from the Drosophila transposable element copia (Sinclair et al., 1986)
   3080..4675    +  CDS            PRC1: CBPY_YEAST - Experimental evidence at protein level: Swiss-Prot protein existence level 1. Involved in degradation of small peptides. Digests preferentially peptides containing an aliphatic or hydrophobic residue in P1' position, as well as methionine, leucine or phenylalanine in P1 position of ester substrate. From Saccharomyces cerevisiae (strain ATCC 204508 / S288c) (Baker's yeast).
   4703..5413    +  CDS            GFP: Aequoria victoria green fluorescent protein
   5434..5621    +  terminator     ADH1 terminator: S. cerevisiae ADH1; transcription terminator for the S. cerevisiae alcohol dehydrogenase 1 (ADH1) gene
   5621..5675    +  misc_feature   MCS (fragment): pBluescript multiple cloning site
   5684..5702    -  promoter       T7 promoter: promoter for bacteriophage T7 RNA polymerase
   5710..5865    +  CDS            lacZα (fragment): LacZα fragment of β-galactosidase; lacZ fragment
   5873..6328    +  rep_origin     f1 ori (sequence partly withheld): f1 bacteriophage origin of replication; arrow indicates direction of (+) strand synthesis
   6329..6380    -  misc_feature   bom (fragment): basis of mobility region from pBR322
   6459..7262    -  CDS            URA3: orotidine-5'-phosphate decarboxylase, required for uracil biosynthesis; S. cerevisiae URA3; yeast auxotrophic marker, counterselectable with 5-fluoroorotic acid (5-FOA)
   7263..7478    -  promoter       URA3 promoter: S. cerevisiae URA3
   7493..7542    -  misc_feature   bom (fragment): basis of mobility region from pBR322
   7644..1       -  CDS            rop (fragment) (across the origin): Rop protein, which maintains plasmids at low copy number; rop
>Addgene plasmid #106464 | pKP113 (pRS406-PRC1p-PRC1-GFP-ADH1t) | depositor full sequence | sequence record 201586 | pKP113 (pRS406-PRC1p-PRC1-GFP-ADH1t) sequence 7678 bps
GACGAAAGGGCCTCGTGATACGCCTATTTTTATAGGTTAATGTCATGATAATAATGGTTTCTTAGACGTC
AGGTGGCACTTTTCGGGGAAATGTGCGCGGAACCCCTATTTGTTTATTTTTCTAAATACATTCAAATATG
TATCCGCTCATGAGACAATAACCCTGATAAATGCTTCAATAATATTGAAAAAGGAAGAGTATGAGTATTC
AACATTTCCGTGTCGCCCTTATTCCCTTTTTTGCGGCATTTTGCCTTCCTGTTTTTGCTCACCCAGAAAC
GCTGGTGAAAGTAAAAGATGCTGAAGATCAGTTGGGTGCACGAGTGGGTTACATCGAACTGGATCTCAAC
AGCGGTAAGATCCTTGAGAGTTTTCGCCCCGAAGAACGTTTTCCAATGATGAGCACTTTTAAAGTTCTGC
TATGTGGCGCGGTATTATCCCGTATTGACGCCGGGCAAGAGCAACTCGGTCGCCGCATACACTATTCTCA
GAATGACTTGGTTGAGTACTCACCAGTCACAGAAAAGCATCTTACGGATGGCATGACAGTAAGAGAATTA
TGCAGTGCTGCCATAACCATGAGTGATAACACTGCGGCCAACTTACTTCTGACAACGATCGGAGGACCGA
AGGAGCTAACCGCTTTTTTGCACAACATGGGGGATCATGTAACTCGCCTTGATCGTTGGGAACCGGAGCT
GAATGAAGCCATACCAAACGACGAGCGTGACACCACGATGCCTGTAGCAATGGCAACAACGTTGCGCAAA
CTATTAACTGGCGAACTACTTACTCTAGCTTCCCGGCAACAATTAATAGACTGGATGGAGGCGGATAAAG
TTGCAGGACCACTTCTGCGCTCGGCCCTTCCGGCTGGCTGGTTTATTGCTGATAAATCTGGAGCCGGTGA
GCGTGGGTCTCGCGGTATCATTGCAGCACTGGGGCCAGATGGTAAGCCCTCCCGTATCGTAGTTATCTAC
ACGACGGGGAGTCAGGCAACTATGGATGAACGAAATAGACAGATCGCTGAGATAGGTGCCTCACTGATTA
AGCATTGGTAACTGTCAGACCAAGTTTACTCATATATACTTTAGATTGATTTAAAACTTCATTTTTAATT
TAAAAGGATCTAGGTGAAGATCCTTTTTGATAATCTCATGACCAAAATCCCTTAACGTGAGTTTTCGTTC
CACTGAGCGTCAGACCCCGTAGAAAAGATCAAAGGATCTTCTTGAGATCCTTTTTTTCTGCGCGTAATCT
GCTGCTTGCAAACAAAAAAACCACCGCTACCAGCGGTGGTTTGTTTGCCGGATCAAGAGCTACCAACTCT
TTTTCCGAAGGTAACTGGCTTCAGCAGAGCGCAGATACCAAATACTGTCCTTCTAGTGTAGCCGTAGTTA
GGCCACCACTTCAAGAACTCTGTAGCACCGCCTACATACCTCGCTCTGCTAATCCTGTTACCAGTGGCTG
CTGCCAGTGGCGATAAGTCGTGTCTTACCGGGTTGGACTCAAGACGATAGTTACCGGATAAGGCGCAGCG
GTCGGGCTGAACGGGGGGTTCGTGCACACAGCCCAGCTTGGAGCGAACGACCTACACCGAACTGAGATAC
CTACAGCGTGAGCTATGAGAAAGCGCCACGCTTCCCGAAGGGAGAAAGGCGGACAGGTATCCGGTAAGCG
GCAGGGTCGGAACAGGAGAGCGCACGAGGGAGCTTCCAGGGGGAAACGCCTGGTATCTTTATAGTCCTGT
CGGGTTTCGCCACCTCTGACTTGAGCGTCGATTTTTGTGATGCTCGTCAGGGGGGCGGAGCCTATGGAAA
AACGCCAGCAACGCGGCCTTTTTACGGTTCCTGGCCTTTTGCTGGCCTTTTGCTCACATGTTCTTTCCTG
CGTTATCCCCTGATTCTGTGGATAACCGTATTACCGCCTTTGAGTGAGCTGATACCGCTCGCCGCAGCCG
AACGACCGAGCGCAGCGAGTCAGTGAGCGAGGAAGCGGAAGAGCGCCCAATACGCAAACCGCCTCTCCCC
GCGCGTTGGCCGATTCATTAATGCAGCTGGCACGACAGGTTTCCCGACTGGAAAGCGGGCAGTGAGCGCA
ACGCAATTAATGTGAGTTACCTCACTCATTAGGCACCCCAGGCTTTACACTTTATGCTTCCGGCTCCTAT
GTTGTGTGGAATTGTGAGCGGATAACAATTTCACACAGGAAACAGCTATGACCATGATTACGCCAAGCGC
GCAATTAACCCTCACTAAAGGGAACAAAAGCTGGAGCTCGAATGAGTGAAAAATTTGTTAGCAGAGAAGC
AAGAAGGAAAGAAGGAAAAAAAAAAGAAACCGTGTAAGAAATCATGGCGCCTCAAAAAAAAAAAAATACG
CGAAATCGATTTCCGTATATGATGATACATATGTTAGGTCTCTTATGGTAGTTTTTAGGGTCTGTCCTGT
TTTTTGAAGGCATTGGTTAGGGTCTAGTAAGTAACTCGTATAAAGAGATGTACTTTTATACGGTATGTGT
GGCGGTTATTTCCAGTGTTTTTTTTCCCTTATTTTGTGGGTTCATGGAAATAGTACATATTGACCTTCTG
CACAAGAAGCCATATTGACAGAGCAGTATGTGAGGACCTTTCTTCTACACAATGTAACAGTCAATGGTTG
TAGTCAATACCACGACCTTTACGTGCAGTTTTAGAGCGAAACTTCGGTTTTTTGAGACTTACCTCGTGTT
TGTGTCTCCCTGGGAATGGAGCCGCGCCACCCTTGTCTATTATGTATAGTCTTATTTAATCATAGCGATG
TTGGTCATCCAGTACACTTCGGTAGCAACCTTCGTTTGTGATTGTCTTGGTAATTGCTTCCAACAACTTT
ATCCATCATTGAGACAGGGGCCATATCACCCGCGGGGTCTCAAAGAAGGGGCCCACTAATAAAAGCACGA
GATAAGAATGCCAGCAAAAAAGCTCCGAAATAATTCTTTTCGTCTTCCCTCCTAGTCTTAACAAGACAAG
AGAGAGAGAGAGAAAGAATACTCACTAGAGATTGTTTCTTTTCTACTCAACTTAAAGTATACATACGCTA
TGAAAGCATTCACCAGTTTACTATGTGGACTAGGCCTGTCCACTACACTCGCTAAGGCCATCTCATTGCA
AAGACCGTTGGGTCTAGATAAGGACGTTTTGCTGCAAGCTGCGGAAAAATTTGGTTTGGACCTCGACCTG
GATCATCTCTTGAAGGAGTTGGACTCCAATGTATTGGACGCTTGGGCCCAAATAGAGCATTTGTACCCAA
ACCAGGTTATGAGCCTTGAAACTTCCACTAAGCCAAAATTCCCTGAAGCAATCAAAACGAAGAAAGACTG
GGACTTTGTGGTCAAGAATGACGCAATTGAAAACTATCAGCTTCGTGTCAACAAGATTAAGGACCCTAAA
ATCCTGGGCATTGACCCAAATGTCACACAGTACACGGGTTACTTGGATGTGGAAGACGAGGACAAGCATT
TCTTCTTTTGGACTTTTGAAAGTAGAAACGATCCTGCAAAGGATCCGGTCATCCTTTGGTTGAACGGGGG
TCCAGGTTGTTCTTCACTAACCGGGCTGTTCTTTGAATTAGGACCCTCATCCATTGGACCTGATTTGAAA
CCCATCGGGAACCCTTACTCTTGGAACAGCAATGCCACCGTGATCTTCCTTGACCAGCCTGTCAACGTTG
GGTTCTCGTATTCCGGGTCCTCAGGTGTTTCCAACACTGTCGCCGCTGGTAAGGATGTCTATAACTTCTT
GGAGTTGTTCTTCGATCAGTTCCCTGAATACGTCAACAAGGGCCAAGATTTCCACATCGCTGGGGAATCC
TACGCCGGCCATTACATCCCTGTTTTTGCCTCTGAAATTTTGTCTCACAAGGACAGAAACTTCAACTTAA
CCTCCGTCTTGATCGGAAATGGCCTCACTGACCCATTGACTCAGTATAACTATTACGAACCAATGGCCTG
TGGTGAAGGTGGCGAACCATCTGTTTTGCCCTCGGAGGAATGCTCTGCTATGGAAGACTCTTTGGAACGT
TGTTTGGGCTTGATCGAGTCGTGCTATGACTCGCAATCCGTCTGGTCCTGTGTTCCAGCTACCATTTATT
GTAATAACGCCCAATTGGCTCCTTACCAACGTACCGGCAGAAACGTTTACGATATCAGGAAGGATTGTGA
AGGTGGCAATTTGTGCTACCCAACGTTACAAGATATCGACGACTACTTAAACCAGGACTACGTCAAAGAA
GCTGTCGGTGCGGAGGTTGACCACTACGAATCCTGTAACTTCGATATCAACAGAAATTTCCTGTTTGCGG
GTGATTGGATGAAGCCTTACCACACCGCCGTAACAGATCTTTTGAATCAAGACCTACCCATTCTGGTATA
TGCAGGCGATAAAGATTTCATCTGTAACTGGTTGGGTAATAAGGCGTGGACGGATGTCTTGCCATGGAAG
TACGACGAAGAATTTGCAAGCCAAAAAGTACGTAACTGGACTGCTTCTATCACCGACGAGGTCGCTGGTG
AAGTCAAATCCTACAAGCACTTCACCTATTTGAGAGTCTTCAATGGTGGCCACATGGTTCCATTTGACGT
CCCTGAAAACGCCTTAAGTATGGTTAACGAATGGATCCACGGTGGTTTCTCCTTATCTAGACGGATCCCC
GGGCTGCAGATGAAAGGAGAAGAACTTTTCACTGGAGTTGTCCCAATTCTTGTTGAATTAGATGGTGATG
TTAATGGGCACAAATTTTCTGTCAGTGGAGAGGGTGAAGGTGATGCAACATACGGAAAACTTACCCTTAA
ATTTATTTGCACTACTGGAAAACTACCTGTTCCATGGCCAACACTTGTCACTACTTTCACTTATGGTGTT
CAATGCTTTTCAAGATACCCAGATCATATGAAACGGCATGACTTTTTCAAGAGTGCCATGCCCGAAGGTT
ATGTACAGGAAAGAACTATATTTTTCAAAGATGACGGGAACTACAAGACACGTGCTGAAGTCAAGTTTGA
AGGTGATACCCTTGTTAATAGAATCGAGTTAAAAGGTATTGATTTTAAAGAAGATGGAAACATTCTTGGA
CACAAATTGGAATACAACTATAACTCACACAATGTATACATCATGGCAGACAAACAAAAGAATGGAATCA
AAGTTAACTTCAAAATTAGACACAACATTGAAGATGGAAGCGTTCAACTAGCAGACCATTATCAACAAAA
TACTCCAATTGGCGATGGCCCTGTCCTTTTACCAGACAACCATTACCTGTCCACACAATCTGCCCTTTCG
AAAGATCCCAACGAAAAGAGAGACCACATGGTCCTTCTTGAGTTTGTAACAGCTGCTGGGATTACACATG
GCATGGATGAACTATACAAATAGGGCGCGCCACTTCTAAATAAGCGAATTTCTTATGATTTATGATTTTT
ATTATTAAATAAGTTATAAAAAAAATAAGTGTATACAAATTTTAAAGTGACTCTTAGGTTTTAAAACGAA
AATTCTTATTCTTGAGTAACTCTTTCCTGTAGGTCAGGTTGCTTTCTCAGGTATAGTATGAGGTCGCTCT
TATTGACCACACCTCTACCGGGAATTCGATATCAAGCTTATCGATACCGTCGACCTCGAGGGGGGGCCCG
GTACCCAATTCGCCCTATAGTGAGTCGTATTACGCGCGCTCACTGGCCGTCGTTTTACAACGTCGTGACT
GGGAAAACCCTGGCGTTACCCAACTTAATCGCCTTGCAGCACATCCCCCTTTCGCCAGCTGGCGTAATAG
CGAAGAGGCCCGCACCGATCGCCCTTCCCAACAGTTGCGCAGCCTGAATGGCGAATGGCGCG
[124 nt withheld, positions 5873-5996]
C
[91 nt withheld, positions 5998-6088]
A
[49 nt withheld, positions 6090-6138]
CCTTTGACGTTGGAGTCCACGTTCTTT
[37 nt withheld, positions 6166-6202]
ACCCTATCTCGGTCTATTCTTTTGATTTATAAGGGATTTTGCCGATTTCGGCCTATTGGTTAAAAAATGA
GCTGATTTAACAAAAATTTAACGCGAATTTTAACAAAATATTAACGTTTACAATTTCCTGATGCGGTATT
TTCTCCTTACGCATCTGTGCGGTATTTCACACCGCATAGGGTAATAACTGATATAATTAAATTGAAGCTC
TAATTTGTGAGTTTAGTATACATGCATTTACTTATAATACAGTTTTTTAGTTTTGCTGGCCGCATCTTCT
CAAATATGCTTCCCAGCCTGCTTTTCTGTAACGTTCACCCTCTACCTTAGCATCCCTTCCCTTTGCAAAT
AGTCCTCTTCCAACAATAATAATGTCAGATCCTGTAGAGACCACATCATCCACGGTTCTATACTGTTGAC
CCAATGCGTCTCCCTTGTCATCTAAACCCACACCGGGTGTCATAATCAACCAATCGTAACCTTCATCTCT
TCCACCCATGTCTCTTTGAGCAATAAAGCCGATAACAAAATCTTTGTCGCTCTTCGCAATGTCAACAGTA
CCCTTAGTATATTCTCCAGTAGATAGGGAGCCCTTGCATGACAATTCTGCTAACATCAAAAGGCCTCTAG
GTTCCTTTGTTACTTCTTCTGCCGCCTGCTTCAAACCGCTAACAATACCTGGGCCCACCACACCGTGTGC
ATTCGTAATGTCTGCCCATTCTGCTATTCTGTATACACCCGCAGAGTACTGCAATTTGACTGTATTACCA
ATGTCAGCAAATTTTCTGTCTTCGAAGAGTAAAAAATTGTACTTGGCGGATAATGCCTTTAGCGGCTTAA
CTGTGCCCTCCATGGAAAAATCAGTCAAGATATCCACATGTGTTTTTAGTAAACAAATTTTGGGACCTAA
TGCTTCAACTAACTCCAGTAATTCCTTGGTGGTACGAACATCCAATGAAGCACACAAGTTTGTTTGCTTT
TCGTGCATGATATTAAATAGCTTGGCAGCAACAGGACTAGGATGAGTAGCAGCACGTTCCTTATATGTAG
CTTTCGACATGATTTATCTTCGTTTCCTGCAGGTTTTTGTTCTGTGCAGTTGGGTTAAGAATACTGGGCA
ATTTCATGTTTCTTCAACACTACATATGCGTATATATACCAATCTAAGTCTGTGCTCCTTCCTTCGTTCT
TCCTTCTGTTCGGAGATTACCGAATCAAAAAAATTTCAAAGAAACCGAAATCAAAAAAAAGAATAAAAAA
AAAATGATGAATTGAATTGAAAAGCTGTGGTATGGTGCACTCTCAGTACAATCTGCTCTGATGCCGCATA
GTTAAGCCAGCCCCGACACCCGCCAACACCCGCTGACGCGCCCTGACGGGCTTGTCTGCTCCCGGCATCC
GCTTACAGACAAGCTGTGACCGTCTCCGGGAGCTGCATGTGTCAGAGGTTTTCACCGTCATCACCGAAAC
GCGCGA
