Features (pLannotate 1.2.2; 21 found; start..end, strand, type, name):
    173..1768    +  CDS            PRC1: CBPY_YEAST - Experimental evidence at protein level: Swiss-Prot protein existence level 1. Involved in degradation of small peptides. Digests preferentially peptides containing an aliphatic or hydrophobic residue in P1' position, as well as methionine, leucine or phenylalanine in P1 position of ester substrate. From Saccharomyces cerevisiae (strain ATCC 204508 / S288c) (Baker's yeast).
   1796..2506    +  CDS            GFP: Aequoria victoria green fluorescent protein
   2527..2714    +  terminator     ADH1 terminator: S. cerevisiae ADH1; transcription terminator for the S. cerevisiae alcohol dehydrogenase 1 (ADH1) gene
   2714..2768    +  misc_feature   MCS (fragment): pBluescript multiple cloning site
   2777..2795    -  promoter       T7 promoter: promoter for bacteriophage T7 RNA polymerase
   2803..2958    +  CDS            lacZα (fragment): LacZα fragment of β-galactosidase; lacZ fragment
   2962..3390    +  rep_origin     f1 ori (sequence partly withheld): f1 bacteriophage origin of replication; arrow indicates direction of (+) strand synthesis
   3418..3469    -  misc_feature   bom (fragment): basis of mobility region from pBR322
   3548..4351    -  CDS            URA3: orotidine-5'-phosphate decarboxylase, required for uracil biosynthesis; S. cerevisiae URA3; yeast auxotrophic marker, counterselectable with 5-fluoroorotic acid (5-FOA)
   4352..4567    -  promoter       URA3 promoter: S. cerevisiae URA3
   4575..4624    -  misc_feature   bom (fragment): basis of mobility region from pBR322
   4726..4761    -  CDS            rop (fragment): Rop protein, which maintains plasmids at low copy number; rop
   4856..4960    +  promoter       AmpR promoter: bla
   4961..5821    +  CDS            AmpR: β-lactamase; bla; confers resistance to ampicillin, carbenicillin, and related antibiotics
   5992..6580    +  rep_origin     ori: high-copy-number ColE1/pMB1/pBR322/pUC origin of replication
   6763..6855    +  CDS            lacI (fragment): lac repressor; lacI; The lac repressor binds to the lac operator to inhibit transcription in E. coli. This inhibition can be relieved by adding lactose or isopropyl-β-D-thiogalactopyranoside (IPTG).
   6868..6889    +  protein_bind   CAP binding site: CAP binding activates transcription in the presence of cAMP. E. coli catabolite activator protein
   6904..6934    +  promoter       lac promoter: promoter for the E. coli lac operon
   6942..6958    +  protein_bind   lac operator: The lac repressor binds to the lac operator to inhibit transcription in E. coli. This inhibition can be relieved by adding lactose or isopropyl-β-D-thiogalactopyranoside (IPTG). lac repressor encoded by lacI
   7003..7021    +  promoter       T3 promoter: promoter for bacteriophage T3 RNA polymerase
   7070..7093    -  promoter       copia promoter (fragment): strong promoter from the Drosophila transposable element copia (Sinclair et al., 1986)
>Addgene plasmid #106464 | pKP113 (pRS406-PRC1p-PRC1-GFP-ADH1t) | addgene full sequence | sequence record 204898 | Addgene NGS Result
TCTCAAAGAAGGGGCCCACTAATAAAAGCACGAGATAAGAATGCCAGCAAAAAAGCTCCGAAATAATTCT
TTTCGTCTTCCCTCCTAGTCTTAACAAGACAAGAGAGAGAGAGAGAAAGAATACTCACTAGAGATTGTTT
CTTTTCTACTCAACTTAAAGTATACATACGCTATGAAAGCATTCACCAGTTTACTATGTGGACTAGGCCT
GTCCACTACACTCGCTAAGGCCATCTCATTGCAAAGACCGTTGGGTCTAGATAAGGACGTTTTGCTGCAA
GCTGCGGAAAAATTTGGTTTGGACCTCGACCTGGATCATCTCTTGAAGGAGTTGGACTCCAATGTATTGG
ACGCTTGGGCCCAAATAGAGCATTTGTACCCAAACCAGGTTATGAGCCTTGAAACTTCCACTAAGCCAAA
ATTCCCTGAAGCAATCAAAACGAAGAAAGACTGGGACTTTGTGGTCAAGAATGACGCAATTGAAAACTAT
CAGCTTCGTGTCAACAAGATTAAGGACCCTAAAATCCTGGGCATTGACCCAAATGTCACACAGTACACGG
GTTACTTGGATGTGGAAGACGAGGACAAGCATTTCTTCTTTTGGACTTTTGAAAGTAGAAACGATCCTGC
AAAGGATCCGGTCATCCTTTGGTTGAACGGGGGTCCAGGTTGTTCTTCACTAACCGGGCTGTTCTTTGAA
TTAGGACCCTCATCCATTGGACCTGATTTGAAACCCATCGGGAACCCTTACTCTTGGAACAGCAATGCCA
CCGTGATCTTCCTTGACCAGCCTGTCAACGTTGGGTTCTCGTATTCCGGGTCCTCAGGTGTTTCCAACAC
TGTCGCCGCTGGTAAGGATGTCTATAACTTCTTGGAGTTGTTCTTCGATCAGTTCCCTGAATACGTCAAC
AAGGGCCAAGATTTCCACATCGCTGGGGAATCCTACGCCGGCCATTACATCCCTGTTTTTGCCTCTGAAA
TTTTGTCTCACAAGGACAGAAACTTCAACTTAACCTCCGTCTTGATCGGAAATGGCCTCACTGACCCATT
GACTCAGTATAACTATTACGAACCAATGGCCTGTGGTGAAGGTGGCGAACCATCTGTTTTGCCCTCGGAG
GAATGCTCTGCTATGGAAGACTCTTTGGAACGTTGTTTGGGCTTGATCGAGTCGTGCTATGACTCGCAAT
CCGTCTGGTCCTGTGTTCCAGCTACCATTTATTGTAATAACGCCCAATTGGCTCCTTACCAACGTACCGG
CAGAAACGTTTACGATATCAGGAAGGATTGTGAAGGTGGCAATTTGTGCTACCCAACGTTACAAGATATC
GACGACTACTTAAACCAGGACTACGTCAAAGAAGCTGTCGGTGCGGAGGTTGACCACTACGAATCCTGTA
ACTTCGATATCAACAGAAATTTCCTGTTTGCGGGTGATTGGATGAAGCCTTACCACACCGCCGTAACAGA
TCTTTTGAATCAAGACCTACCCATTCTGGTATATGCAGGCGATAAAGATTTCATCTGTAACTGGTTGGGT
AATAAGGCGTGGACGGATGTCTTGCCATGGAAGTACGACGAAGAATTTGCAAGCCAAAAAGTACGTAACT
GGACTGCTTCTATCACCGACGAGGTCGCTGGTGAAGTCAAATCCTACAAGCACTTCACCTATTTGAGAGT
CTTCAATGGTGGCCACATGGTTCCATTTGACGTCCCTGAAAACGCCTTAAGTATGGTTAACGAATGGATC
CACGGTGGTTTCTCCTTATCTAGACGGATCCCCGGGCTGCAGATGAAAGGAGAAGAACTTTTCACTGGAG
TTGTCCCAATTCTTGTTGAATTAGATGGTGATGTTAATGGGCACAAATTTTCTGTCAGTGGAGAGGGTGA
AGGTGATGCAACATACGGAAAACTTACCCTTAAATTTATTTGCACTACTGGAAAACTACCTGTTCCATGG
CCAACACTTGTCACTACTTTCACTTATGGTGTTCAATGCTTTTCAAGATACCCAGATCATATGAAACGGC
ATGACTTTTTCAAGAGTGCCATGCCCGAAGGTTATGTACAGGAAAGAACTATATTTTTCAAAGATGACGG
GAACTACAAGACACGTGCTGAAGTCAAGTTTGAAGGTGATACCCTTGTTAATAGAATCGAGTTAAAAGGT
ATTGATTTTAAAGAAGATGGAAACATTCTTGGACACAAATTGGAATACAACTATAACTCACACAATGTAT
ACATCATGGCAGACAAACAAAAGAATGGAATCAAAGTTAACTTCAAAATTAGACACAACATTGAAGATGG
AAGCGTTCAACTAGCAGACCATTATCAACAAAATACTCCAATTGGCGATGGCCCTGTCCTTTTACCAGAC
AACCATTACCTGTCCACACAATCTGCCCTTTCGAAAGATCCCAACGAAAAGAGAGACCACATGGTCCTTC
TTGAGTTTGTAACAGCTGCTGGGATTACACATGGCATGGATGAACTATACAAATAGGGCGCGCCACTTCT
AAATAAGCGAATTTCTTATGATTTATGATTTTTATTATTAAATAAGTTATAAAAAAAATAAGTGTATACA
AATTTTAAAGTGACTCTTAGGTTTTAAAACGAAAATTCTTATTCTTGAGTAACTCTTTCCTGTAGGTCAG
GTTGCTTTCTCAGGTATAGTATGAGGTCGCTCTTATTGACCACACCTCTACCGGGAATTCGATATCAAGC
TTATCGATACCGTCGACCTCGAGGGGGGGCCCGGTACCCAATTCGCCCTATAGTGAGTCGTATTACGCGC
GCTCACTGGCCGTCGTTTTACAACGTCGTGACTGGGAAAACCCTGGCGTTACCCAACTTAATCGCCTTGC
AGCACATCCCCCTTTCGCCAGCTGGCGTAATAGCGAAGAGGCCCGCACCGATCGCCCTTCCCAACAGTTG
CGCAGCCTGAATGGCGAATGG
[124 nt withheld, positions 2962-3085]
C
[91 nt withheld, positions 3087-3177]
A
[49 nt withheld, positions 3179-3227]
CCTTTGACGTTGGAGTCCACGTTCTTT
[37 nt withheld, positions 3255-3291]
ACCCTATCTCGGTCTATTCTTTTGATTTATAAGGGATTTTGCCGATTTCGGCCTATTGGTTAAAAAATGA
GCTGATTTAACAAAAATTTAACGCGAATTTTAACAAAATATTAACGCTTACAATTTCCTGATGCGGTATT
TTCTCCTTACGCATCTGTGCGGTATTTCACACCGCATAGGGTAATAACTGATATAATTAAATTGAAGCTC
TAATTTGTGAGTTTAGTATACATGCATTTACTTATAATACAGTTTTTTAGTTTTGCTGGCCGCATCTTCT
CAAATATGCTTCCCAGCCTGCTTTTCTGTAACGTTCACCCTCTACCTTAGCATCCCTTCCCTTTGCAAAT
AGTCCTCTTCCAACAATAATAATGTCAGATCCTGTAGAGACCACATCATCCACGGTTCTATACTGTTGAC
CCAATGCGTCTCCCTTGTCATCTAAACCCACACCGGGTGTCATAATCAACCAATCGTAACCTTCATCTCT
TCCACCCATGTCTCTTTGAGCAATAAAGCCGATAACAAAATCTTTGTCGCTCTTCGCAATGTCAACAGTA
CCCTTAGTATATTCTCCAGTAGATAGGGAGCCCTTGCATGACAATTCTGCTAACATCAAAAGGCCTCTAG
GTTCCTTTGTTACTTCTTCTGCCGCCTGCTTCAAACCGCTAACAATACCTGGGCCCACCACACCGTGTGC
ATTCGTAATGTCTGCCCATTCTGCTATTCTGTATACACCCGCAGAGTACTGCAATTTGACTGTATTACCA
ATGTCAGCAAATTTTCTGTCTTCGAAGAGTAAAAAATTGTACTTGGCGGATAATGCCTTTAGCGGCTTAA
CTGTGCCCTCCATGGAAAAATCAGTCAAGATATCCACATGTGTTTTTAGTAAACAAATTTTGGGACCTAA
TGCTTCAACTAACTCCAGTAATTCCTTGGTGGTACGAACATCCAATGAAGCACACAAGTTTGTTTGCTTT
TCGTGCATGATATTAAATAGCTTGGCAGCAACAGGACTAGGATGAGTAGCAGCACGTTCCTTATATGTAG
CTTTCGACATGATTTATCTTCGTTTCCTGCAGGTTTTTGTTCTGTGCAGTTGGGTTAAGAATACTGGGCA
ATTTCATGTTTCTTCAACACTACATATGCGTATATATACCAATCTAAGTCTGTGCTCCTTCCTTCGTTCT
TCCTTCTGTTCGGAGATTACCGAATCAAAAAAATTTCAAGGAAACCGAAATCAAAAAAAAGAATAAAAAA
AAAATGATGAATTGAAAAGGTGGTATGGTGCACTCTCAGTACAATCTGCTCTGATGCCGCATAGTTAAGC
CAGCCCCGACACCCGCCAACACCCGCTGACGCGCCCTGACGGGCTTGTCTGCTCCCGGCATCCGCTTACA
GACAAGCTGTGACCGTCTCCGGGAGCTGCATGTGTCAGAGGTTTTCACCGTCATCACCGAAACGCGCGAG
ACGAAAGGGCCTCGTGATACGCCTATTTTTATAGGTTAATGTCATGATAATAATGGTTTCTTAGACGTCA
GGTGGCACTTTTCGGGGAAATGTGCGCGGAACCCCTATTTGTTTATTTTTCTAAATACATTCAAATATGT
ATCCGCTCATGAGACAATAACCCTGATAAATGCTTCAATAATATTGAAAAAGGAAGAGTATGAGTATTCA
ACATTTCCGTGTCGCCCTTATTCCCTTTTTTGCGGCATTTTGCCTTCCTGTTTTTGCTCACCCAGAAACG
CTGGTGAAAGTAAAAGATGCTGAAGATCAGTTGGGTGCACGAGTGGGTTACATCGAACTGGATCTCAACA
GCGGTAAGATCCTTGAGAGTTTTCGCCCCGAAGAACGTTTTCCAATGATGAGCACTTTTAAAGTTCTGCT
ATGTGGCGCGGTATTATCCCGTATTGACGCCGGGCAAGAGCAACTCGGTCGCCGCATACACTATTCTCAG
AATGACTTGGTTGAGTACTCACCAGTCACAGAAAAGCATCTTACGGATGGCATGACAGTAAGAGAATTAT
GCAGTGCTGCCATAACCATGAGTGATAACACTGCGGCCAACTTACTTCTGACAACGATCGGAGGACCGAA
GGAGCTAACCGCTTTTTTGCACAACATGGGGGATCATGTAACTCGCCTTGATCGTTGGGAACCGGAGCTG
AATGAAGCCATACCAAACGACGAGCGTGACACCACGATGCCTGTAGCAATGGCAACAACGTTGCGCAAAC
TATTAACTGGCGAACTACTTACTCTAGCTTCCCGGCAACAATTAATAGACTGGATGGAGGCGGATAAAGT
TGCAGGACCACTTCTGCGCTCGGCCCTTCCGGCTGGCTGGTTTATTGCTGATAAATCTGGAGCCGGTGAG
CGTGGGTCTCGCGGTATCATTGCAGCACTGGGGCCAGATGGTAAGCCCTCCCGTATCGTAGTTATCTACA
CGACGGGGAGTCAGGCAACTATGGATGAACGAAATAGACAGATCGCTGAGATAGGTGCCTCACTGATTAA
GCATTGGTAACTGTCAGACCAAGTTTACTCATATATACTTTAGATTGATTTAAAACTTCATTTTTAATTT
AAAAGGATCTAGGTGAAGATCCTTTTTGATAATCTCATGACCAAAATCCCTTAACGTGAGTTTTCGTTCC
ACTGAGCGTCAGACCCCGTAGAAAAGATCAAAGGATCTTCTTGAGATCCTTTTTTTCTGCGCGTAATCTG
CTGCTTGCAAACAAAAAAACCACCGCTACCAGCGGTGGTTTGTTTGCCGGATCAAGAGCTACCAACTCTT
TTTCCGAAGGTAACTGGCTTCAGCAGAGCGCAGATACCAAATACTGTTCTTCTAGTGTAGCCGTAGTTAG
GCCACCACTTCAAGAACTCTGTAGCACCGCCTACATACCTCGCTCTGCTAATCCTGTTACCAGTGGCTGC
TGCCAGTGGCGATAAGTCGTGTCTTACCGGGTTGGACTCAAGACGATAGTTACCGGATAAGGCGCAGCGG
TCGGGCTGAACGGGGGGTTCGTGCACACAGCCCAGCTTGGAGCGAACGACCTACACCGAACTGAGATACC
TACAGCGTGAGCTATGAGAAAGCGCCACGCTTCCCGAAGGGAGAAAGGCGGACAGGTATCCGGTAAGCGG
CAGGGTCGGAACAGGAGAGCGCACGAGGGAGCTTCCAGGGGGAAACGCCTGGTATCTTTATAGTCCTGTC
GGGTTTCGCCACCTCTGACTTGAGCGTCGATTTTTGTGATGCTCGTCAGGGGGGCGGAGCCTATGGAAAA
ACGCCAGCAACGCGGCCTTTTTACGGTTCCTGGCCTTTTGCTGGCCTTTTGCTCACATGTTCTTTCCTGC
GTTATCCCCTGATTCTGTGGATAACCGTATTACCGCCTTTGAGTGAGCTGATACCGCTCGCCGCAGCCGA
ACGACCGAGCGCAGCGAGTCAGTGAGCGAGGAAGCGGAAGAGCGCCCAATACGCAAACCGCCTCTCCCCG
CGCGTTGGCCGATTCATTAATGCAGCTGGCACGACAGGTTTCCCGACTGGAAAGCGGGCAGTGAGCGCAA
CGCAATTAATGTGAGTTAGCTCACTCATTAGGCACCCCAGGCTTTACACTTTATGCTTCCGGCTCGTATG
TTGTGTGGAATTGTGAGCGGATAACAATTTCACACAGGAAACAGCTATGACCATGATTACGCCAAGCGCG
CAATTAACCCTCACTAAAGGGAACAAAAGCTGGAGCTCGAATGAGTGAAAAATTTGTTAGCAGAGAAGCA
AGAAGGAAAGAAGGAAAAAAAAAAGAAACCGTGTAAGAAATCATGGCGCCTCAAAAAAAAAAAAATACGC
GAAATCGATTTCCGTATATGATGATACATATGTTAGGTCTCTTATGGTAGTTTTTAGGGTCTGTCCTGTT
TTTTGAAGGCATTGGTTAGGGTCTAGTAAGTAACTCGTATAAAGAGATGTACTTTTATACGGTATGTGTG
GCGGTTATTTCCAGTGTTTTTTTTCCCTTATTTTGTGGGTTCATGGAAATAGTACATATTGACCTTCTGC
ACAAGAAGCCATATTGACAGAGCAGTATGTGAGGACCTTTCTTCTACACAATGTAACAGTCAATGGTTGT
AGTCAATACCACGACCTTTACGTGCAGTTTTAGAGCGAAACTTCGGTTTTTTGAGACTTACCTCGTGTTT
GTGTCTCCCTGGGAATGGAGCCGCGCCACCCTTGTCTATTATGTATAGTCTTATTTAATCATAGCGATGT
TGGTCATCCAGTACACTTCGGTAGCAACCTTCGTTTGTGATTGTCTTGGTAATTGCTTCCAACAACTTTA
TCCATCATTGAGACAGGGGCCATATCACCCGCGGGG
